>Addgene plasmid #232273 | pcDNA3.1 FFSS-BACH1 | addgene full sequence | sequence record 462191 | Addgene NGS Result
GACGGATCGGGAGATCTCCCGATCCCCTATGGTGCACTCTCAGTACAATCTGCTCTGATGCCGCATAGTT
AAGCCAGTATCTGCTCCCTGCTTGTGTGTTGGAGGTCGCTGAGTAGTGCGCGAGCAAAATTTAAGCTACA
ACAAGGCAAGGCTTGACCGACAATTGCATGAAGAATCTGCTTAGGGTTAGGCGTTTTGCGCTGCTTCGCG
ATGTACGGGCCAGATATACGCGTTGACATTGATTATTGACTAGTTATTAATAGTAATCAATTACGGGGTC
ATTAGTTCATAGCCCATATATGGAGTTCCGCGTTACATAACTTACGGTAAATGGCCCGCCTGGCTGACCG
CCCAACGACCCCCGCCCATTGACGTCAATAATGACGTATGTTCCCATAGTAACGCCAATAGGGACTTTCC
ATTGACGTCAATGGGTGGAGTATTTACGGTAAACTGCCCACTTGGCAGTACATCAAGTGTATCATATGCC
AAGTACGCCCCCTATTGACGTCAATGACGGTAAATGGCCCGCCTGGCATTATGCCCAGTACATGACCTTA
TGGGACTTTCCTACTTGGCAGTACATCTACGTATTAGTCATCGCTATTACCATGGTGATGCGGTTTTGGC
AGTACATCAATGGGCGTGGATAGCGGTTTGACTCACGGGGATTTCCAAGTCTCCACCCCATTGACGTCAA
TGGGAGTTTGTTTTGGCACCAAAATCAACGGGACTTTCCAAAATGTCGTAACAACTCCGCCCCATTGACG
CAAATGGGCGGTAGGCGTGTACGGTGGGAGGTCTATATAAGCAGAGCTCTCTGGCTAACTAGAGAACCCA
CTGCTTACTGGCTTATCGAAATTAATACGACTCACTATAGGGAGACCCAAGCTGGCTAGCGTTTAAACTT
AAGCTTACCATGGACTACAAGGACGACGATGACAAGGTACCAGGATCTATGGATTATAAAGATGATGATG
ATAAAGGGTCGGCCGCCAGCTGGAGCCACCCTCAGTTCGAGAAGGGAGGAGGAAGCGGCGGAGGCAGCGG
AGGAGGAAGCTGGAGCCACCCGCAGTTCGAGAAAGGAGCTGGATCCTCTCTGAGTGAGAACTCGGTTTTT
GCCTATGAATCTTCTGTGCATAGCACCAATGTTTTACTCAGCCTTAATGACCAGCGGAAGAAAGATGTGC
TGTGCGATGTCACCATCTTTGTGGAGGGACAGCGGTTCCGCGCTCACCGGTCCGTGCTGGCGGCATGCAG
CAGTTACTTCCACTCAAGAATCGTAGGCCAGGCTGATGGAGAGCTGAACATTACTCTTCCAGAAGAGGTG
ACAGTTAAAGGATTTGAACCTTTAATTCAGTTTGCCTACACTGCTAAACTGATTTTAAGTAAAGAGAATG
TGGATGAAGTGTGCAAATGTGTGGAGTTTTTAAGTGTACATAATATTGAGGAATCCTGCTTTCAGTTTCT
GAAATTTAAGTTTTTGGACTCCACTGCAGACCAGCAAGAATGCCCAAGAAAAAAATGCTTTTCATCACAC
TGTCAGAAAACAGACCTTAAACTTTCACTTTTGGACCAGAGGGATCTAGAAACTGATGAAGTGGAGGAAT
TTCTGGAAAATAAAAATGTTCAGACTCCTCAGTGTAAACTCCGCAGGTATCAAGGAAATGCAAAAGCCTC
ACCTCCTCTACAAGACAGTGCCAGTCAGACATATGAGTCCATGTGCTTAGAGAAGGATGCTGCTCTGGCC
TTGCCTTCTTTATGCCCCAAATACAGAAAATTCCAAAAAGCATTTGGAACTGACAGAGTCCGTACTGGGG
AATCTAGTGTCAAAGACATTCATGCTTCTGTTCAGCCAAATGAAAGGTCTGAAAATGAATGCCTGGGAGG
AGTCCCGGAGTGTAGAGATTTGCAGGTGATGTTAAAATGTGACGAAAGTAAATTAGCAATGGAACCTGAA
GAAACGAAGAAAGATCCTGCTTCTCAGTGCCCAACTGAAAAATCAGAAGTGACTCCTTTCCCCCACAATT
CTTCCATAGACCCTCATGGACTTTATTCTTTGTCTCTTTTACACACATATGACCAATATGGTGACTTGAA
TTTTGCTGGTATGCAAAACACAACAGTGTTAACAGAAAAGCCTTTGTCAGGTACAGACGTCCAAGAAAAA
ACATTTGGTGAAAGTCAGGATTTACCTTTGAAATCCGACTTGGGCACCAGGGAAGATAGTAGTGTTGCAT
CTAGTGATAGGAGTAGTGTGGAGCGAGAAGTGGCAGAACACCTAGCAAAAGGCTTCTGGAGTGACATTTG
CAGCACGGACACTCCTTGCCAAATGCAGTTATCACCTGCTGTGGCCAAAGATGGCTCAGAACAGATCTCA
CAGAAACGGTCTGAGTGTCCGTGGTTAGGTATCAGGATTAGTGAGAGCCCAGAACCAGGTCAAAGGACTT
TCACAACATTAAGTTCTGTCAACTGCCCTTTTATAAGTACTCTGAGTACTGAAGGCTGTTCAAGCAATTT
GGAAATTGGAAACGATGATTATGTTTCAGAACCCCAGCAAGAACCTTGCCCATATGCTTGTGTCATTAGC
TTGGGAGACGACTCTGAGACGGACACCGAAGGAGACAGTGAATCCTGTTCAGCCAGAGAACAAGAATGTG
AGGTAAAACTGCCATTCAATGCACAACGGATAATTTCACTGTCTCGAAATGATTTTCAGTCCTTGTTGAA
AATGCACAAGCTTACTCCAGAACAGCTGGATTGTATCCATGATATTCGAAGAAGAAGTAAAAACAGAATT
GCTGCACAGCGCTGTCGCAAGAGAAAACTTGACTGTATACAGAATCTTGAATCAGAAATTGAGAAGCTGC
AAAGTGAAAAGGAGAGCTTGTTGAAGGAAAGAGATCACATTTTGTCAACTCTGGGTGAGACAAAGCAGAA
CCTAACTGGACTTTGCCAGAAAGTTTGTAAAGAAGCAGCTCTGAGTCAAGAACAAATACAGATACTCGCC
AAGTACTCAGCTGCAGATTGCCCACTTTCATTTTTAATTTCTGAAAAAGATAAAAGTACTCCTGATGGTG
AACTGGCGTTACCATCAATTTTCAGTTTATCTGACCGGCCTCCAGCAGTGCTGCCTCCCTGTGCCAGAGG
AAACAGTGAGCCTGGCTACGCGCGAGGGCAGGAGTCCCAGCAGATGTCCACAGCCACCTCTGAGCAAGCT
GGGCCTGCGGAACAGTGTCGTCAGAGTGGTGGGATCTCAGATTTCTGTCAGCAGATGACTGATAAATGTA
CTACTGATGAGTAACTCGAGTCTAGAGGGCCCGTTTAAACCCGCTGATCAGCCTCGACTGTGCCTTCTAG
TTGCCAGCCATCTGTTGTTTGCCCCTCCCCCGTGCCTTCCTTGACCCTGGAAGGTGCCACTCCCACTGTC
CTTTCCTAATAAAATGAGGAAATTGCATCGCATTGTCTGAGTAGGTGTCATTCTATTCTGGGGGGTGGGG
TGGGGCAGGACAGCAAGGGGGAGGATTGGGAAGACAATAGCAGGCATGCTGGGGATGCGGTGGGCTCTAT
GGCTTCTGAGGCGGAAAGAACCAGCTGGGGCTCTAGGGGGTATCCCC
[124 nt withheld, positions 3618-3741]
C
[91 nt withheld, positions 3743-3833]
A
[49 nt withheld, positions 3835-3883]
CCTTTGACGTTGGAGTCCACGTTCTTT
[37 nt withheld, positions 3911-3947]
ACCCTATCTCGGTCTATTCTTTTGATTTATAAGGGATTTTGCCGATTTCGGCCTATTGGTTAAAAAATGA
GCTGATTTAACAAAAATTTAACGCGAATTAATTCTGTGGAATGTGTGTCAGTTAGGGTGTGGAAAGTCCC
CAGGCTCCCCAGCAGGCAGAAGTATGCAAAGCATGCATCTCAATTAGTCAGCAACCAGGTGTGGAAAGTC
CCCAGGCTCCCCAGCAGGCAGAAGTATGCAAAGCATGCATCTCAATTAGTCAGCAACCATAGTCCCGCCC
CTAACTCCGCCCATCCCGCCCCTAACTCCGCCCAGTTCCGCCCATTCTCCGCCCCATGGCTGACTAATTT
TTTTTATTTATGCAGAGGCCGAGGCCGCCTCTGCCTCTGAGCTATTCCAGAAGTAGTGAGGAGGCTTTTT
TGGAGGCCTAGGCTTTTGCAAAAAGCTCCCGGGAGCTTGTATATCCATTTTCGGATCTGATCAAGAGACA
GGATGAGGATCGTTTCGCATGATTGAACAAGATGGATTGCACGCAGGTTCTCCGGCCGCTTGGGTGGAGA
GGCTATTCGGCTATGACTGGGCACAACAGACAATCGGCTGCTCTGATGCCGCCGTGTTCCGGCTGTCAGC
GCAGGGGCGCCCGGTTCTTTTTGTCAAGACCGACCTGTCCGGTGCCCTGAATGAACTGCAGGACGAGGCA
GCGCGGCTATCGTGGCTGGCCACGACGGGCGTTCCTTGCGCAGCTGTGCTCGACGTTGTCACTGAAGCGG
GAAGGGACTGGCTGCTATTGGGCGAAGTGCCGGGGCAGGATCTCCTGTCATCTCACCTTGCTCCTGCCGA
GAAAGTATCCATCATGGCTGATGCAATGCGGCGGCTGCATACGCTTGATCCGGCTACCTGCCCATTCGAC
CACCAAGCGAAACATCGCATCGAGCGAGCACGTACTCGGATGGAAGCCGGTCTTGTCGATCAGGATGATC
TGGACGAAGAGCATCAGGGGCTCGCGCCAGCCGAACTGTTCGCCAGGCTCAAGGCGCGCATGCCCGACGG
CGAGGATCTCGTCGTGACCCATGGCGATGCCTGCTTGCCGAATATCATGGTGGAAAATGGCCGCTTTTCT
GGATTCATCGACTGTGGCCGGCTGGGTGTGGCGGACCGCTATCAGGACATAGCGTTGGCTACCCGTGATA
TTGCTGAAGAGCTTGGCGGCGAATGGGCTGACCGCTTCCTCGTGCTTTACGGTATCGCCGCTCCCGATTC
GCAGCGCATCGCCTTCTATCGCCTTCTTGACGAGTTCTTCTGAGCGGGACTCTGGGGTTCGAAATGACCG
ACCAAGCGACGCCCAACCTGCCATCACGAGATTTCGATTCCACCGCCGCCTTCTATGAAAGGTTGGGCTT
CGGAATCGTTTTCCGGGACGCCGGCTGGATGATCCTCCAGCGCGGGGATCTCATGCTGGAGTTCTTCGCC
CACCCCAACTTGTTTATTGCAGCTTATAATGGTTACAAATAAAGCAATAGCATCACAAATTTCACAAATA
AAGCATTTTTTTCACTGCATTCTAGTTGTGGTTTGTCCAAACTCATCAATGTATCTTATCATGTCTGTAT
ACCGTCGACCTCTAGCTAGAGCTTGGCGTAATCATGGTCATAGCTGTTTCCTGTGTGAAATTGTTATCCG
CTCACAATTCCACACAACATACGAGCCGGAAGCATAAAGTGTAAAGCCTGGGGTGCCTAATGAGTGAGCT
AACTCACATTAATTGCGTTGCGCTCACTGCCCGCTTTCCAGTCGGGAAACCTGTCGTGCCAGCTGCATTA
ATGAATCGGCCAACGCGCGGGGAGAGGCGGTTTGCGTATTGGGCGCTCTTCCGCTTCCTCGCTCACTGAC
TCGCTGCGCTCGGTCGTTCGGCTGCGGCGAGCGGTATCAGCTCACTCAAAGGCGGTAATACGGTTATCCA
CAGAATCAGGGGATAACGCAGGAAAGAACATGTGAGCAAAAGGCCAGCAAAAGGCCAGGAACCGTAAAAA
GGCCGCGTTGCTGGCGTTTTTCCATAGGCTCCGCCCCCCTGACGAGCATCACAAAAATCGACGCTCAAGT
CAGAGGTGGCGAAACCCGACAGGACTATAAAGATACCAGGCGTTTCCCCCTGGAAGCTCCCTCGTGCGCT
CTCCTGTTCCGACCCTGCCGCTTACCGGATACCTGTCCGCCTTTCTCCCTTCGGGAAGCGTGGCGCTTTC
TCATAGCTCACGCTGTAGGTATCTCAGTTCGGTGTAGGTCGTTCGCTCCAAGCTGGGCTGTGTGCACGAA
CCCCCCGTTCAGCCCGACCGCTGCGCCTTATCCGGTAACTATCGTCTTGAGTCCAACCCGGTAAGACACG
ACTTATCGCCACTGGCAGCAGCCACTGGTAACAGGATTAGCAGAGCGAGGTATGTAGGCGGTGCTACAGA
GTTCTTGAAGTGGTGGCCTAACTACGGCTACACTAGAAGAACAGTATTTGGTATCTGCGCTCTGCTGAAG
CCAGTTACCTTCGGAAAAAGAGTTGGTAGCTCTTGATCCGGCAAACAAACCACCGCTGGTAGCGGTGGTT
TTTTTGTTTGCAAGCAGCAGATTACGCGCAGAAAAAAAGGATCTCAAGAAGATCCTTTGATCTTTTCTAC
GGGGTCTGACGCTCAGTGGAACGAAAACTCACGTTAAGGGATTTTGGTCATGAGATTATCAAAAAGGATC
TTCACCTAGATCCTTTTAAATTAAAAATGAAGTTTTAAATCAATCTAAAGTATATATGAGTAAACTTGGT
CTGACAGTTACCAATGCTTAATCAGTGAGGCACCTATCTCAGCGATCTGTCTATTTCGTTCATCCATAGT
TGCCTGACTCCCCGTCGTGTAGATAACTACGATACGGGAGGGCTTACCATCTGGCCCCAGTGCTGCAATG
ATACCGCGAGACCCACGCTCACCGGCTCCAGATTTATCAGCAATAAACCAGCCAGCCGGAAGGGCCGAGC
GCAGAAGTGGTCCTGCAACTTTATCCGCCTCCATCCAGTCTATTAATTGTTGCCGGGAAGCTAGAGTAAG
TAGTTCGCCAGTTAATAGTTTGCGCAACGTTGTTGCCATTGCTACAGGCATCGTGGTGTCACGCTCGTCG
TTTGGTATGGCTTCATTCAGCTCCGGTTCCCAACGATCAAGGCGAGTTACATGATCCCCCATGTTGTGCA
AAAAAGCGGTTAGCTCCTTCGGTCCTCCGATCGTTGTCAGAAGTAAGTTGGCCGCAGTGTTATCACTCAT
GGTTATGGCAGCACTGCATAATTCTCTTACTGTCATGCCATCCGTAAGATGCTTTTCTGTGACTGGTGAG
TACTCAACCAAGTCATTCTGAGAATAGTGTATGCGGCGACCGAGTTGCTCTTGCCCGGCGTCAATACGGG
ATAATACCGCGCCACATAGCAGAACTTTAAAAGTGCTCATCATTGGAAAACGTTCTTCGGGGCGAAAACT
CTCAAGGATCTTACCGCTGTTGAGATCCAGTTCGATGTAACCCACTCGTGCACCCAACTGATCTTCAGCA
TCTTTTACTTTCACCAGCGTTTCTGGGTGAGCAAAAACAGGAAGGCAAAATGCCGCAAAAAAGGGAATAA
GGGCGACACGGAAATGTTGAATACTCATACTCTTCCTTTTTCAATATTATTGAAGCATTTATCAGGGTTA
TTGTCTCATGAGCGGATACATATTTGAATGTATTTAGAAAAATAAACAAATAGGGGTTCCGCGCACATTT
CCCCGAAAAGTGCCACCTGACGTC
Features (pLannotate 1.2.2; 22 found; start..end, strand, type, name):
     28..80      -  misc_feature   bom (fragment): basis of mobility region from pBR322
    235..614     +  enhancer       CMV enhancer: human cytomegalovirus immediate early enhancer
    615..818     +  promoter       CMV promoter: human cytomegalovirus (CMV) immediate early promoter
    814..847     +  LTR            5' LTR (truncated) (fragment): truncated 5' long terminal repeat (LTR) from HIV-1
    863..881     +  promoter       T7 promoter: promoter for bacteriophage T7 RNA polymerase
    926..946     +  CDS            FLAG (fragment): FLAG® epitope tag, followed by an enterokinase cleavage site
   1061..1080    +  CDS            Strep-Tag II (fragment): peptide that binds Strep-Tactin®, an engineered form of streptavidin
   1097..3301    +  CDS            BACH1: BACH1_HUMAN - Experimental evidence at protein level: Swiss-Prot protein existence level 1. Transcriptional regulator that acts as repressor or activator, depending on the context. Binds to NF-E2 DNA binding sites. Plays important roles in coordinating transcription activation and repression by MAFK (By similarity). Together with MAF, represses the transcription of genes under the control of the NFE2L2 oxidative stress pathway (PubMed:24035498). From Homo sapiens (Human).
   3348..3572    +  polyA_signal   bGH poly(A) signal: bovine growth hormone polyadenylation signal
   3576..3597    +  promoter       SV40 promoter (fragment): SV40 enhancer and early promoter
   3618..4046    +  rep_origin     f1 ori (sequence partly withheld): f1 bacteriophage origin of replication; arrow indicates direction of (+) strand synthesis
   4060..4389    +  promoter       SV40 promoter: SV40 enhancer and early promoter
   4456..5247    +  CDS            neo: KKA2_KLEPN - Also known as kan, nptII. Experimental evidence at protein level: Swiss-Prot protein existence level 1. Resistance to kanamycin, neomycin, paromomycin, ribostamycin, butirosin and gentamicin B. From Klebsiella pneumoniae.
   5271..5429    +  CDS            ble (fragment): BLE_KLEPN - Experimental evidence at protein level: Swiss-Prot protein existence level 1. Binding protein with a strong affinity to the bleomycin family of antibiotics. Binds to CL990; an antimitotic-antibiotic compound. From Klebsiella pneumoniae.
   5424..5545    +  polyA_signal   SV40 poly(A) signal: SV40 polyadenylation signal
   5618..5634    -  protein_bind   lac operator: The lac repressor binds to the lac operator to inhibit transcription in E. coli. This inhibition can be relieved by adding lactose or isopropyl-β-D-thiogalactopyranoside (IPTG). lac repressor encoded by lacI
   5642..5672    -  promoter       lac promoter: promoter for the E. coli lac operon
   5687..5708    -  protein_bind   CAP binding site: CAP binding activates transcription in the presence of cAMP. E. coli catabolite activator protein
   5721..5813    -  CDS            lacI (fragment): lac repressor; lacI; The lac repressor binds to the lac operator to inhibit transcription in E. coli. This inhibition can be relieved by adding lactose or isopropyl-β-D-thiogalactopyranoside (IPTG).
   5996..6584    -  rep_origin     ori: high-copy-number ColE1/pMB1/pBR322/pUC origin of replication
   6755..7615    -  CDS            AmpR: β-lactamase; bla; confers resistance to ampicillin, carbenicillin, and related antibiotics
   7616..7720    -  promoter       AmpR promoter: bla
