[The description below was written by a language model from this plasmid's Addgene catalogue record and pLannotate feature annotations shown in this document.]
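Description:
pcDNA3.1 FFSS-BACH1 is a mammalian expression plasmid built on the pcDNA3.1 backbone for producing human BACH1 with an N-terminal 2xFLAG-2xSTREP tandem affinity tag in human cell lines. It is propagated in E. coli as a high-copy plasmid through a ColE1/pUC-type origin and selected with ampicillin via the β-lactamase gene and its own promoter. An f1 phage origin is also present. For selection in mammalian cells, an SV40 enhancer/early promoter drives the neomycin phosphotransferase gene, terminated by an SV40 polyadenylation signal, which allows G418 selection of stable transfectants.

The expression cassette consists of the human cytomegalovirus immediate-early enhancer and promoter, followed by a T7 promoter, the tag-encoding region, the BACH1 coding sequence and the bovine growth hormone polyadenylation signal. The annotation software picks up only partial FLAG and Strep-Tag II matches just upstream of BACH1, consistent in position with the catalogued tag, though it does not resolve the individual repeats. Several other short fragment hits (HIV-1 LTR, ble, lacI, bom) are brief sequence matches rather than evidently functional elements.

BACH1 is a transcriptional regulator that binds NF-E2 sites and, together with MAF proteins, represses genes of the NFE2L2 oxidative stress pathway. The FLAG and Strep tags permit detection and affinity purification of the protein and its partners, and the associated publication concerns recognition of BACH1 degrons by F-box proteins under oxidative stress. The catalogue lists a total size of about 8,500 bp, whereas the sequenced record is 7,751 nt, so the catalogue sizes appear to be approximate. The cloning sites are not recorded.
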