Addgene plasmid #232273: pcDNA3.1 FFSS-BACH1
Purpose: Expression of N-terminal tagged 2xFLAG-2xSTREP-BACH1 (H. sapiens) in human cell lines
Depositing lab: Michele Pagano. Depositing organization: NYU Grossman School of Medicine. Publication: Recognition of BACH1 quaternary structure degrons by two F-box proteins under oxidative stress. Cao S, Garcia SF, Shi H, James EI, Kito Y, Shi H, Mao H, Kaisari S, Rona G, Deng S, Goldberg HV, Ponce J, Ueberheide B, Lignitto L, Guttman M, Pagano M, Zheng N. Cell. 2024 Oct 30:S0092-8674(24)01188-7. doi: 10.1016/j.cell.2024.10.012. PubMed 39504958.
Backbone
  Vector backbone: pcDNA3.1
  Backbone size w/o insert (bp): 6000
  Total vector size (bp): 8500
  Vector type: Mammalian Expression
  Selectable markers: Neomycin (select with G418)
Growth in bacteria
  Bacterial resistance: Ampicillin, 100 μg/mL
  Growth temperature: 37°C
  Growth strain: NEB Stable
  Copy number: High Copy
Gene/Insert
  Gene/Insert name: BACH1
  Species: H. sapiens (human)
  Insert size (bp): 2600
  Entrez Gene: BACH1 (a.k.a. BACH-1, BTBD24)
  Promoter: CMV
  Tag / fusion protein: 2xFLAG-2xSTREP (N terminal on insert)
  Cloning method: Restriction Enzyme; 5′ cloning site Unknown (unknown if destroyed); 3′ cloning site Unknown (unknown if destroyed)
  Sequencing primers: 5′ CMV-F
Terms and licenses: Academic/Nonprofit Terms; Industry Terms: Not Available to Industry
How to cite: pcDNA3.1 FFSS-BACH1 was a gift from Michele Pagano (Addgene plasmid # 232273 ; http://n2t.net/addgene:232273 ; RRID:Addgene_232273)
